>Addgene plasmid #212502 | pTwist-SARS-CoV-2 Spike-deltaC18 S704L (TTA) | addgene full sequence | sequence record 433127 | Addgene NGS Result
ATGTTTGTGTTCCTCGTTCTCCTGCCCCTCGTTTCTTCCCAATGCGTGAACCTCACAACTAGAACGCAGC
TCCCACCCGCTTACACGAACTCTTTTACTCGTGGAGTATACTATCCCGATAAAGTCTTTAGGTCCAGTGT
CCTTCATTCTACTCAAGACCTTTTCCTGCCATTCTTCTCAAATGTCACCTGGTTCCATGCTATCCACGTT
TCTGGCACCAACGGAACTAAACGATTTGATAATCCCGTCTTGCCATTTAACGATGGCGTATACTTTGCCT
CAACGGAGAAGTCCAACATTATCCGGGGATGGATATTTGGCACCACCCTGGACTCCAAGACACAGTCTCT
CCTCATTGTGAACAACGCCACCAATGTCGTCATCAAAGTCTGTGAATTTCAATTTTGTAACGATCCCTTT
CTCGGGGTTTATTATCATAAGAATAACAAGTCTTGGATGGAGTCAGAGTTCCGCGTTTACAGTTCCGCTA
ACAACTGTACTTTTGAGTACGTTTCCCAACCATTTCTCATGGATCTTGAAGGGAAGCAAGGCAACTTCAA
GAATCTCCGCGAATTTGTGTTTAAGAATATAGACGGCTACTTCAAAATTTATAGCAAGCATACCCCGATA
AATCTGGTTCGGGATCTCCCTCAAGGCTTCTCCGCGTTGGAACCCCTCGTGGACTTGCCGATTGGCATCA
ACATCACCCGGTTCCAAACCCTTCTTGCCCTTCATCGAAGCTACCTCACGCCTGGCGACAGTAGTAGTGG
TTGGACAGCGGGCGCAGCAGCCTACTATGTGGGATATTTGCAACCACGCACCTTTCTTCTCAAATATAAC
GAAAACGGAACAATTACCGATGCCGTAGACTGTGCCCTCGATCCCCTGTCCGAAACTAAATGCACACTCA
AGTCCTTCACAGTTGAGAAAGGCATATACCAAACCAGTAACTTCCGCGTCCAACCCACCGAATCCATTGT
TCGATTCCCTAACATCACCAATTTGTGTCCTTTCGGTGAAGTATTTAATGCCACTCGATTTGCATCAGTT
TATGCCTGGAATCGCAAGCGAATATCAAATTGTGTTGCAGATTATAGTGTCCTGTATAATAGCGCATCAT
TCAGCACTTTTAAGTGTTATGGGGTCAGCCCTACGAAATTGAATGACTTGTGTTTTACCAACGTTTACGC
AGATTCTTTCGTCATACGCGGCGACGAAGTCCGACAGATTGCACCGGGGCAAACCGGAAAGATAGCAGAC
TATAATTATAAGTTGCCGGATGACTTCACCGGCTGCGTTATAGCATGGAACTCCAATAATCTCGATTCAA
AAGTCGGCGGCAACTATAATTATCTTTACCGCCTGTTTCGCAAGTCAAATCTGAAGCCCTTTGAACGTGA
CATCTCCACCGAAATTTATCAAGCTGGCAGCACCCCATGTAATGGAGTGGAAGGGTTTAACTGTTATTTT
CCCCTTCAATCATACGGATTTCAACCAACAAATGGGGTGGGCTATCAACCATATCGGGTGGTAGTCTTGA
GCTTTGAGCTGCTCCACGCACCGGCTACAGTTTGCGGACCGAAGAAAAGCACTAACCTGGTGAAGAATAA
ATGTGTGAACTTCAACTTTAATGGGCTCACCGGAACAGGGGTGCTGACAGAATCAAACAAGAAATTTCTC
CCTTTTCAACAATTTGGTAGAGACATTGCCGATACCACAGATGCCGTCCGCGATCCGCAAACACTGGAAA
TCCTCGATATAACACCCTGTAGCTTCGGCGGGGTCAGCGTGATAACTCCCGGAACGAACACATCCAACCA
AGTGGCTGTCCTGTATCAAGATGTCAACTGTACCGAAGTCCCTGTGGCGATACACGCCGACCAACTGACA
CCCACCTGGAGAGTCTACTCAACAGGTTCCAATGTCTTTCAAACTAGAGCGGGTTGTCTCATTGGCGCTG
AGCATGTCAATAATTCATACGAATGTGATATTCCTATTGGGGCAGGAATCTGTGCGTCTTATCAAACTCA
AACGAACTCACCACGGCGCGCTCGCTCAGTAGCCAGCCAGTCCATAATCGCCTATACCATGAGTCTCGGG
GCTGAGAACTTAGTGGCTTATTCAAACAATTCCATCGCAATCCCAACTAACTTTACCATTAGCGTTACCA
CGGAAATCTTGCCCGTCAGCATGACTAAGACGAGCGTAGACTGTACGATGTATATCTGTGGGGATTCCAC
CGAGTGTAGCAACCTCTTGCTTCAATACGGGTCTTTCTGTACTCAACTCAACCGAGCATTGACCGGAATT
GCGGTCGAACAAGACAAGAATACCCAAGAGGTGTTCGCACAAGTAAAGCAAATATACAAAACGCCGCCAA
TCAAAGATTTTGGCGGGTTTAATTTTAGCCAAATACTGCCAGACCCATCTAAGCCTTCAAAACGCAGCTT
TATCGAGGATCTGCTGTTCAACAAAGTTACGTTGGCTGACGCGGGTTTCATTAAGCAGTATGGGGATTGT
TTGGGAGACATTGCGGCCCGCGACCTTATCTGTGCTCAAAAATTCAATGGGTTGACAGTTCTGCCCCCTC
TGCTCACTGATGAGATGATTGCACAGTATACATCAGCATTGTTGGCAGGAACCATTACATCCGGCTGGAC
TTTTGGCGCGGGTGCGGCCCTTCAAATACCTTTCGCTATGCAAATGGCTTACAGATTCAATGGGATTGGT
GTCACGCAAAATGTATTGTATGAAAATCAGAAGCTGATCGCTAATCAATTTAACAGCGCGATTGGCAAGA
TCCAAGATTCACTGTCAAGCACAGCGTCCGCCCTCGGCAAACTCCAAGATGTTGTGAATCAAAACGCCCA
GGCCCTGAATACCCTCGTGAAGCAACTGAGTTCTAACTTCGGCGCAATCTCCAGCGTCCTCAACGACATA
TTGTCCAGACTTGATAAGGTGGAAGCCGAGGTGCAAATTGATCGGCTCATCACAGGCAGGCTCCAGTCAC
TCCAAACTTATGTGACACAACAGTTGATCCGGGCTGCTGAGATACGAGCAAGCGCCAACCTGGCCGCCAC
TAAAATGTCAGAGTGCGTGCTCGGGCAGTCCAAACGGGTTGACTTTTGTGGCAAGGGCTATCACTTGATG
TCCTTCCCCCAATCCGCCCCACATGGAGTGGTCTTTCTCCACGTCACTTATGTCCCTGCTCAAGAGAAGA
ACTTTACGACAGCTCCAGCAATCTGTCACGATGGCAAAGCGCACTTTCCCAGGGAAGGCGTTTTCGTCAG
TAATGGCACGCATTGGTTTGTGACCCAAAGGAATTTCTATGAACCCCAAATCATAACCACTGACAATACA
TTTGTCTCAGGCAACTGTGATGTGGTCATTGGGATCGTGAACAACACGGTATATGATCCCCTGCAACCCG
AGTTGGATAGCTTCAAAGAGGAATTGGATAAATACTTTAAGAATCATACTTCACCCGATGTTGATCTCGG
GGACATATCAGGAATAAATGCAAGTGTCGTCAACATTCAGAAAGAGATTGATCGCCTTAATGAGGTCGCC
AAGAACTTGAATGAATCTTTGATCGACTTGCAAGAACTGGGCAAATACGAACAATATATTAAATGGCCCT
GGTACATTTGGTTGGGCTTTATCGCCGGACTTATAGCTATCGTTATGGTCACAATTATGTTGTGCTGTAT
GACTAGCTGTTGTTCCTGCTTGAAAGGATGTTGCAGTTGCGGATCTTGTTGTAAATAAAGGATCCTCTAG
AAGTTGTCTCCTCCTGCACTGACTGACTGATACAATCGATTTCTGGATCCGCAGGCCTAATCAACCTCTG
GATTACAAAATTTGTGAAAGATTGACTGGTATTCTTAACTATGTTGCTCCTTTTACGCTATGTGGATACG
CTGCTTTAATGCCTTTGTATCATGCTATTGCTTCCCGTATGGCTTTCATTTTCTCCTCCTTGTATAAATC
CTGGTTGCTGTCTCTTTATGAGGAGTTGTGGCCCGTTGTCAGGCAACGTGGCGTGGTGTGCACTGTGTTT
GCTGACGCAACCCCCACTGGTTGGGGCATTGCCACCACCTGTCAGCTCCTTTCCGGGACTTTCGCTTTCC
CCCTCCCTATTGCCACGGCGGAACTCATCGCCGCCTGCCTTGCCCGCTGCTGGACAGGGGCTCGGCTGTT
GGGCACTGACAATTCCGTGGTGTTGTCGGGGAAGCTGACGTCCTTTCCATGGCTGCTCGCCTGTGTTGCC
ACCTGGATTCTGCGCGGGACGTCCTTCTGCTACGTCCCTTCGGCCCTCAATCCAGCGGACCTTCCTTCCC
GCGGCCTGCTGCCGGCTCTGCGGCCTCTTCCGCGTCTTCGCCTTCGCCCTCAGACGAGTCGGATCTCCCT
TTGGGCCGCCTCCCCGCCTGTCTAGCTTGACTGACTGAGATACAGCGTACCTTCAGCTCACAGACATGAT
AAGATACATTGATGAGTTTGGACAAACCACAACTAGAATGCAGTGAAAAAAATGCTTTATTTGTGAAATT
TGTGATGCTATTGCTTTATTTGTAACCATTATAAGCTGCAATAAACAAGTTAACAACAACAATTGCATTC
ATTTTATGTTTCAGGTTCAGGGGGAGGTGTGGGAGGTTTTTTAAAGCAAGTAAAACCTCTACAAATGTGG
TATTGGCCCATCTCTATCGGTATCGTAGCATAACCCCTTGGGGCCTCTAAACGGGTCTTGAGGGGTTTTT
TGTGCCCCTCGGGCCGGATTGCTATCTACCGGCATTGGCGCAGAAAAAAATGCCTGATGCGACGCTGCGC
GTCTTATACTCCCACATATGCCAGATTCAGCAACGGATACGGCTTCCCCAACTTGCCCACTTCCATACGT
GTCCTCCTTACCAGAAATTTATCCTTAAGGTCGTCAGCTATCCTGCAGGCGATCTCTCGATTTCGATCAA
GACATTCCTTTAATGGTCTTTTCTGGACACCACTAGGGGTCAGAAGTAGTTCATCAAACTTTCTTCCCTC
CCTAATCTCATTGGTTACCTTGGGCTATCGAAACTTAATTAAGCGATCTGCATCTCAATTAGTCAGCAAC
CATAGTCCCGCCCCTAACTCCGCCCATCCCGCCCCTAACTCCGCCCAGTTCCGCCCATTCTCCGCCCCAT
CGCTGACTAATTTTTTTTATTTATGCAGAGGCCGAGGCCGCCTCGGCCTCTGAGCTATTCCAGAAGTAGT
GAGGAGGCTTTTTTGGAGGCCTAGGCTTTTGCAAAGGAGGTAGCCAACATGATTGAACAAGATGGATTGC
ACGCAGGTTCTCCCGCCGCTTGGGTGGAGAGGCTATTCGGCTATGACTGGGCACAACAGACAATCGGCTG
CTCTGATGCCGCCGTGTTCCGGCTGTCAGCGCAGGGGCGCCCGGTTCTTTTTGTCAAGACCGACCTGTCC
GGTGCCCTGAATGAACTCCAGGACGAGGCAGCGCGGCTATCGTGGCTGGCCACGACGGGCGTTCCTTGCG
CAGCTGTGCTCGACGTTGTCACTGAAGCGGGAAGGGACTGGCTGCTATTGGGCGAAGTGCCGGGGCAGGA
TCTCCTGTCATCTCACCTTGCTCCTGCCGAGAAAGTATCCATCATGGCTGATGCAATGCGGCGGCTGCAT
ACGCTTGATCCGGCTACCTGCCCATTCGACCACCAAGCGAAACATCGCATCGAGCGAGCACGTACTCGGA
TGGAAGCCGGTCTTGTCGATCAGGATGATCTGGACGAAGAGCATCAGGGGCTCGCGCCAGCCGAACTGTT
CGCCAGGCTCAAGGCGCGGATGCCCGACGGCGAGGATCTCGTCGTGACCCACGGCGATGCCTGCTTGCCG
AATATCATGGTGGAAAATGGCCGCTTTTCTGGATTCATCGACTGTGGCCGGCTGGGTGTGGCGGACCGCT
ATCAGGACATAGCGTTGGCTACCCGTGATATTGCTGAAGAGCTTGGCGGCGAATGGGCTGACCGCTTCCT
CGTGCTTTACGGTATCGCCGCTCCCGATTCGCAGCGCATCGCCTTCTATCGCCTTCTTGACGAGTTCTTC
TAGTATGTAAGCCCTGTGCCTTCTAGTTGCCAGCCATCTGTTGTTTGCCCCTCCCCCGTGCCTTCCTTGA
CCCTGGAAGGTGCCACTCCCACTGTCCTTTCCTAATAAAATGAGGAAATTGCATCGCATTGTCTGAGTAG
GTGTCATTCTATTCTGGGGGGTGGGGTGGGGCAGGACAGCAAGGGGGAGGATTGGGAAGACAATAGCAGG
CATGCTGGGGATGCGGTGGGCTCTATGGTTAATTAACCAGTCAAGTCAGCTACTTGGCGAGATCGACTTG
TCTGGGTTTCGACTACGCTCAGAATTGCGTCAGTCAAGTTCGATCTGGTCCTTGCTATTGCACCCGTTCT
CCGATTACGAGTTTCATTTAAATCATGTGAGCAAAAGGCCAGCAAAAGGCCAGGAACCGTAAAAAGGCCG
CGTTGCTGGCGTTTTTCCATAGGCTCCGCCCCCCTGACGAGCATCACAAAAATCGACGCTCAAGTCAGAG
GTGGCGAAACCCGACAGGACTATAAAGATACCAGGCGTTTCCCCCTGGAAGCTCCCTCGTGCGCTCTCCT
GTTCCGACCCTGCCGCTTACCGGATACCTGTCCGCCTTTCTCCCTTCGGGAAGCGTGGCGCTTTCTCATA
GCTCACGCTGTAGGTATCTCAGTTCGGTGTAGGTCGTTCGCTCCAAGCTGGGCTGTGTGCACGAACCCCC
CGTTCAGCCCGACCGCTGCGCCTTATCCGGTAACTATCGTCTTGAGTCCAACCCGGTAAGACACGACTTA
TCGCCACTGGCAGCAGCCACTGGTAACAGGATTAGCAGAGCGAGGTATGTAGGCGGTGCTACAGAGTTCT
TGAAGTGGTGGCCTAACTACGGCTACACTAGAAGAACAGTATTTGGTATCTGCGCTCTGCTGAAGCCAGT
TACCTTCGGAAAAAGAGTTGGTAGCTCTTGATCCGGCAAACAAACCACCGCTGGTAGCGGTGGTTTTTTT
GTTTGCAAGCAGCAGATTACGCGCAGAAAAAAAGGATCTCAAGAAGATCCTTTGATCTTTTCTACGGGGT
CTGACGCTCAGTGGAACGAAAACTCACGTTAAGGGATTTTGGTCATGAGATTATCAAAAAGGATCTTCAC
CTAGATCCTTTTAAATTAAAAATGAAGTTTTAAATCAATCTAAAGTATATATGAGTAAACTTGGTCTGAC
AGTTACCAATGCTTAATCAGTGAGGCACCTATCTCAGCGATCTGTCTATTTCGTTCATCCATAGTTGCAT
TTAAATTTCCGAACTCTCCAAGGCCCTCGTCGGAAAATCTTCAAACCTTTCGTCCGATCCATCTTGCAGG
CTACCTCTCGAACGAACTATCGCAAGTCTCTTGGCCGGCCTTGCGCCTTGGCTATTGCTTGGCAGCGCCT
ATCGCCAGGTATTACTCCAATCCCGAATATCCGAGATCGGGATCACCCGAGAGAAGTTCAACCTACATCC
TCAATCCCGATCTATCCGAGATCCGAGGAATATCGAAATCGGGGCGCGCCTGGTGTACCGAGAACGATCC
TCTCAGTGCGAGTCTCGACGATCCATATCGTTGCTTGGCAGTCAGCCAGTCGGAATCCAGCTTGGGACCC
AGGAAGTCCAATCGTCAGATATTGTACTCAAGCCTGGTCACGGCAGCGTACCGATCTGTTTAAACCTAGA
TATTGATAGTCTGATCGGTCAACGTATAATCGAGTCCTAGCTTTTGCAAACATCTATCAAGAGACAGGAT
CAGCAGGAGGCTTTCGCATGAGTATTCAACATTTCCGTGTCGCCCTTATTCCCTTTTTTGCGGCATTTTG
CCTTCCTGTTTTTGCTCACCCAGAAACGCTGGTGAAAGTAAAAGATGCTGAAGATCAGTTGGGTGCGCGA
GTGGGTTACATCGAACTGGATCTCAACAGCGGTAAGATCCTTGAGAGTTTTCGCCCCGAAGAACGCTTTC
CAATGATGAGCACTTTTAAAGTTCTGCTATGTGGCGCGGTATTATCCCGTATTGACGCCGGGCAAGAGCA
ACTCGGTCGCCGCATACACTATTCTCAGAATGACTTGGTTGAGTATTCACCAGTCACAGAAAAGCATCTT
ACGGATGGCATGACAGTAAGAGAATTATGCAGTGCTGCCATAACCATGAGTGATAACACTGCGGCCAACT
TACTTCTGACAACGATTGGAGGACCGAAGGAGCTAACCGCTTTTTTGCACAACATGGGGGATCATGTAAC
TCGCCTTGATCGTTGGGAACCGGAGCTGAATGAAGCCATACCAAACGACGAGCGTGACACCACGATGCCT
GTAGCAATGGCAACAACCTTGCGTAAACTATTAACTGGCGAACTACTTACTCTAGCTTCCCGGCAACAGT
TGATAGACTGGATGGAGGCGGATAAAGTTGCAGGACCACTTCTGCGCTCGGCCCTTCCGGCTGGCTGGTT
TATTGCTGATAAATCTGGAGCCGGTGAGCGTGGGTCTCGCGGTATCATTGCAGCACTGGGGCCAGATGGT
AAGCCCTCCCGTATCGTAGTTATCTACACGACGGGGAGTCAGGCAACTATGGATGAACGAAATAGACAGA
TCGCTGAGATAGGTGCCTCACTGATTAAGCATTGGTAACCGATTCTAGGTGCATTGGCGCAGAAAAAAAT
GCCTGATGCGACGCTGCGCGTCTTATACTCCCACATATGCCAGATTCAGCAACGGATACGGCTTCCCCAA
CTTGCCCACTTCCATACGTGTCCTCCTTACCAGAAATTTATCCTTAAGATCCCGAATCGTTTAAACTCGA
CTCTGGCTCTATCGAATCTCCGTCGTTTCGAGCTTACGCGAACAGCCGTGGCGCTCATTTGCTCGTCGGG
CATCGAATCTCGTCAGCTATCGTCAGCTTACCTTTTTGGCAGCGATCGCGGCTCCCGACATCTTGGACCA
TTAGCTCCACAGGTATCTTCTTCCCTCTAGTGGTCATAACAGCAGCTTCAGCTACCTCTCAATTCAAAAA
ACCCCTCAAGACCCGTTTAGAGGCCCCAAGGGGTTATGCTATCAATCGTTGCGTTACACACACAAAAAAC
CAACACACATCCATCTTCGATGGATAGCGATTTTATTATCTAACTGCTGATCGAGTGTAGCCAGATCTAG
TAATCAATTACGGGGTCATTAGTTCATAGCCCATATATGGAGTTCCGCGTTACATAACTTACGGTAAATG
GCCCGCCTGGCTGACCGCCCAACGACCCCCGCCCATTGACGTCAATAATGACGTATGTTCCCATAGTAAC
GCCAATAGGGACTTTCCATTGACGTCAATGGGTGGAGTATTTACGGTAAACTGCCCACTTGGCAGTACAT
CAAGTGTATCATATGCCAAGTACGCCCCCTATTGACGTCAATGACGGTAAATGGCCCGCCTGGCATTATG
CCCAGTACATGACCTTATGGGACTTTCCTACTTGGCAGTACATCTACGTATTAGTCATCGCTATTACCAT
GCTGATGCGGTTTTGGCAGTACATCAATGGGCGTGGATAGCGGTTTGACTCACGGGGATTTCCAAGTCTC
CACCCCATTGACGTCAATGGGAGTTTGTTTTGGCACCAAAATCAACGGGACTTTCCAAAATGTCGTAACA
ACTCCGCCCCATTGACGCAAATGGGCGGTAGGCGTGTACGGTGGGAGGTCTATATAAGCAGAGCTGGTTT
AGTGAACCGTCAGATCGCCTGGAGACGCCATCCACGCTGTTTTGACCTCCATAGAAGACACCGGGACCGA
TCCAGCCTCCCCTCGAAGCTTACATGTGGTACCGAGCTCGGATCCTGAGAACTTCAGGGTGAGTCTATGG
GACCCTTGATGTTTTCTTTCCCCTTCTTTTCTATGGTTAAGTTCATGTCATAGGAAGGGGAGAAGTAACA
GGGTACACATATTGACCAAATCAGGGTAATTTTGCATTTGTAATTTTAAAAAATGCTTTCTTCTTTTAAT
ATACTTTTTTGTTTATCTTATTTCTAATACTTTCCCTAATCTCTTTCTTTCAGGGCAATAATGATACAAT
GTATCATGCCTCTTTGCACCATTCTAAAGAATAACAGTGATAATTTCTGGGTTAAGGCAATAGCAATATT
TCTGCATATAAATATTTCTGCATATAAATTGTAACTGATGTAAGAGGTTTCATATTGCTAATAGCAGCTA
CAATCCAGCTACCATTCTGCTTTTATTTTATGGTTGGGATAAGGCTGGATTATTCTGAGTCCAAGCTAGG
CCCTTTTGCTAATCATGTTCATACCTCTTATCTTCCTCCCACAGCTCCTGGGCAACGTGCTGGTCTGTGT
GCTGGCCCATCACTTTGGCAAAGGCGGCCGCC
Features (pLannotate 1.2.2; 21 found; start..end, strand, type, name):
      1..3765    +  CDS            S: SPIKE_SARS2 - Experimental evidence at protein level: Swiss-Prot protein existence level 1. [Spike glycoprotein]: May down-regulate host tetherin (BST2) by lysosomal degradation, thereby counteracting its antiviral activity. From Severe acute respiratory syndrome coronavirus 2 (2019-nCoV) (SARS-CoV-2).
   3839..4427    +  misc_feature   WPRE: woodchuck hepatitis virus posttranscriptional regulatory element
   4480..4601    -  polyA_signal   SV40 poly(A) signal: SV40 polyadenylation signal
   4624..4693    -  CDS            large T antigen (fragment): large T antigen from SV40 (simian virus 40)
   4716..4762    +  terminator     T7 terminator: transcription terminator for bacteriophage T7 RNA polymerase
   4792..4928    +  terminator     rrnG terminator: transcription terminator from the E. coli ribosomal RNA rrnG operon (Albrechtsen et al., 1991)
   4973..5044    +  misc_feature   3' β-globin insulator: insulator downstream of the human β-globin locus (Farrell et al., 2002)
   5089..5285    +  promoter       SV40 promoter: SV40 early promoter
   5299..6090    +  CDS            neo: KKA2_KLEPN - Also known as kan, nptII. Experimental evidence at protein level: Swiss-Prot protein existence level 1. Resistance to kanamycin, neomycin, paromomycin, ribostamycin, butirosin and gentamicin B. From Klebsiella pneumoniae.
   6104..6328    +  polyA_signal   bGH poly(A) signal: bovine growth hormone polyadenylation signal
   6524..7112    -  rep_origin     ori: high-copy-number ColE1/pMB1/pBR322/pUC origin of replication
   7284..7348    -  CDS            bla(M) (fragment): β-lactamase lacking the signal sequence; bla(M); allows cytosolic expression of β-lactamase
   7858..8718    +  CDS            AmpR: β-lactamase; bla; confers resistance to ampicillin, carbenicillin, and related antibiotics
   8731..8867    +  terminator     rrnG terminator: transcription terminator from the E. coli ribosomal RNA rrnG operon (Albrechtsen et al., 1991)
   9019..9090    +  misc_feature   5' β-globin insulator: insulator upstream of the human β-globin locus (Farrell et al., 2002)
   9095..9141    -  terminator     T7 terminator: transcription terminator for bacteriophage T7 RNA polymerase
   9159..9207    -  polyA_signal   poly(A) signal: synthetic polyadenylation signal
   9288..9591    +  enhancer       CMV enhancer: human cytomegalovirus immediate early enhancer
   9664..9681    -  promoter       CMV promoter (fragment): human cytomegalovirus (CMV) immediate early promoter
   9744..9795    +  promoter       CMVd2 promoter: truncated human cytomegalovirus (CMV) immediate early promoter that yields moderately reduced expression relative to the full-length promoter
   9929..10404   +  intron         β-globin intron: internally truncated intron from human β-globin
