[The description below was written by a language model from this plasmid's Addgene catalogue record and pLannotate feature annotations shown in this document.]
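Description:
pTwist-SARS-CoV-2 Spike-deltaC18 S704L (TTA) is a mammalian expression plasmid built on the Twist pTwist-CMV-BetaGlobin-WPRE-Neo backbone and made to supply SARS-CoV-2 spike glycoprotein for pseudovirus production. It is propagated in E. coli as a high-copy plasmid through a ColE1/pUC-type origin and selected with ampicillin via a β-lactamase (AmpR) gene. A separate SV40 early promoter–neo–bGH poly(A) cassette is also present, which would in principle allow G418 selection in mammalian cells.

The insert is a spike coding sequence of about 3.8 kb carrying the S704L substitution. The "(TTA)" in the name presumably indicates the leucine codon used, though the record does not say so explicitly. The "deltaC18" in the name indicates removal of the last 18 residues of the cytoplasmic tail, a truncation commonly used to improve spike incorporation into pseudotyped particles. The catalogue lists the promoter as CAG, but the annotated sequence and the backbone name instead point to a CMV enhancer with CMV promoter elements followed by a truncated human β-globin intron upstream of the open reading frame, so this discrepancy should be noted. Downstream, a WPRE enhances transcript stability and expression. An SV40 poly(A) signal is annotated after it, although on the reverse strand. The expression unit is bracketed by β-globin insulator elements, bacterial rrnG and T7 terminators, and an upstream synthetic poly(A) signal, which limit transcriptional read-through from neighbouring regions.

The plasmid is typically co-transfected with packaging and reporter constructs to produce spike-pseudotyped particles. The associated work used such particles to assess how spike mutations affect escape from vaccine-induced antibody neutralization.
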