Addgene plasmid #212502: pTwist-SARS-CoV-2 Spike-deltaC18 S704L (TTA)
Purpose: Encodes SARS-CoV-2 spike S704L for pseudovirus production
Depositing lab: Alejandro Balazs. Depositing organization: Massachusetts General Hospital. Publication: Ongoing evolution of SARS-CoV-2 drives escape from mRNA vaccine-induced humoral immunity. Roederer AL, Cao Y, Denis KS, Sheehan ML, Li CJ, Lam EC, Gregory DJ, Poznansky MC, Iafrate AJ, Canaday DH, Gravenstein S, Garcia-Beltran WF, Balazs AB. medRxiv [Preprint]. 2024 Mar 7:2024.03.05.24303815. doi: 10.1101/2024.03.05.24303815. PubMed 38496628.
Backbone
  Vector backbone: pTwist-CMV-BetaGlobin-WPRE-Neo
  Backbone manufacturer: Twist
  Vector type: Mammalian Expression
Growth in bacteria
  Bacterial resistance: Ampicillin, 100 μg/mL
  Growth temperature: 37°C
  Growth strain: DH5alpha
  Copy number: High Copy
Gene/Insert
  Gene/Insert name: SARS-CoV-2 Spike S704L
  Species: Severe acute respiratory syndrome coronavirus 2
  Mutation: S704L
  Entrez Gene: S (a.k.a. GU280_gp02, spike glycoprotein)
  Promoter: CAG
  Cloning method: Ligation Independent Cloning
Terms and licenses: Academic/Nonprofit Terms; Industry Terms: Not Available to Industry
Depositor comments: Please visit https://www.medrxiv.org/content/10.1101/2024.03.05.24303815v1 for medRxiv preprint.
How to cite: pTwist-SARS-CoV-2 Spike-deltaC18 S704L (TTA) was a gift from Alejandro Balazs (Addgene plasmid # 212502 ; http://n2t.net/addgene:212502 ; RRID:Addgene_212502)
